Addgene plasmid #171308: pFTK036
Purpose: Part Plasmid Entry Vector (LVL0) from the Fungal Modular Cloning ToolKit.
Depositing lab: Arnold Driessen. Depositing organization: University of Groningen. Publication: Modular Synthetic Biology Toolkit for Filamentous Fungi. Mozsik L, Pohl C, Meyer V, Bovenberg RAL, Nygard Y, Driessen AJM. ACS Synth Biol. 2021 Nov 2. doi: 10.1021/acssynbio.1c00260. PubMed 34726388.
Backbone
  Vector backbone: pICH41308
  Vector type: Bacterial Expression, Yeast Expression, Synthetic Biology
Growth in bacteria
  Bacterial resistance: Spectinomycin, 50 μg/mL
  Growth temperature: 37°C
  Growth strain: DH5alpha
  Copy number: High Copy
Gene/Insert
  Gene/Insert name: amdS ANIA_08777 acetamidase, selection marker
  Species: Penicillium, Aspergillus, or other fungal sources
  Mutation: n/a
  Cloning method: Restriction Enzyme; 5′ cloning site Unknown (unknown if destroyed)
Terms and licenses: Academic/Nonprofit Terms; Industry Terms: Not Available to Industry
How to cite: pFTK036 was a gift from Arnold Driessen (Addgene plasmid # 171308 ; http://n2t.net/addgene:171308 ; RRID:Addgene_171308)
