[The description below was written by a language model from this plasmid's Addgene catalogue record and pLannotate feature annotations shown in this document.]
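Description:
pFTK036 is a level 0 (LVL0) part plasmid from the Fungal Modular Cloning ToolKit, a collection of standardised DNA parts for assembling genetic constructs in filamentous fungi. It is built on the pICH41308 backbone, a MoClo-type entry vector, and is about 4.2 kb in the sequenced record. In E. coli it is maintained at high copy through a ColE1/pUC-type origin and selected with spectinomycin via the aadA adenylyltransferase gene, which sits downstream of a bla-type promoter. The short integrase, gentamicin acetyltransferase and lacI fragments flagged in the annotation are most likely remnants of the integron-derived resistance cassette and of the original lacZ cloning region, not functional genes.

The stored part is amdS (ANIA_08777), the acetamidase gene of Aspergillus nidulans. This enzyme allows fungal cells to use acetamide as a nitrogen or carbon source, making it a widely used dominant selection marker in fungal transformation. The feature table detects amdS as four separate same-strand fragments spanning most of the insert region. This pattern would be consistent with a genomic copy whose coding sequence is interrupted by introns, though the record does not say so explicitly. No fungal promoter or terminator is annotated, so the plasmid appears to carry only the coding part rather than a complete expression unit. The record does not state the flanking restriction sites or overhangs. Its intended use is as a donor part that is combined with promoter and terminator parts in higher-level modular assemblies to build a selectable marker cassette for fungal hosts such as Penicillium or Aspergillus.
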