Features (pLannotate 1.2.2; 10 found; start..end, strand, type, name):
    110..214     +  promoter       AmpR promoter: bla
    205..285     -  CDS            int (fragment): INT2_ECOLX - Protein inferred from homology: Swiss-Prot protein existence level 3. Putative integrase believed to be involved in the insertion of antibiotic resistance genes into plasmids and transposons. From Escherichia coli.
    373..429     +  CDS            GmR (fragment): gentamycin acetyltransferase; aacC1; confers resistance to gentamycin
    436..1224    +  CDS            aadA: S3AD_ECOLX - Experimental evidence at protein level: Swiss-Prot protein existence level 1. Mediates bacterial resistance to the antibiotics streptomycin and spectinomycin. From Escherichia coli.
   1398..1986    +  rep_origin     ori: high-copy-number ColE1/pMB1/pBR322/pUC origin of replication
   2169..2218    +  CDS            lacI (fragment): lac repressor; lacI; The lac repressor binds to the lac operator to inhibit transcription in E. coli. This inhibition can be relieved by adding lactose or isopropyl-β-D-thiogalactopyranoside (IPTG).
   2235..2498    +  CDS            amdS (fragment): acetamidase from Aspergillus nidulans; amdS; confers ability to process acetamide for selection in fungal cells
   2579..2720    +  CDS            amdS (fragment): acetamidase from Aspergillus nidulans; amdS; confers ability to process acetamide for selection in fungal cells
   2778..3200    +  CDS            amdS (fragment): acetamidase from Aspergillus nidulans; amdS; confers ability to process acetamide for selection in fungal cells
   3314..4135    +  CDS            amdS (fragment): acetamidase from Aspergillus nidulans; amdS; confers ability to process acetamide for selection in fungal cells
>Addgene plasmid #171308 | pFTK036 | addgene full sequence | sequence record 350183 | Addgene NGS Result
GTGGCTCTTCAGTGGACGAAAGGGCCTCGTGATACGCCTATTTTTATAGGTTAATGTCATGATAATAATG
GTTTCTTAGACGTCAGGTGGCACTTTTCGGGGAAATGTGCGCGGAACCCCTATTTGTTTATTTTTCTAAA
TACATTCAAATATGTATCCGCTCATGAGACAATAACCCTGATAAATGCTTCAATAATATTGAAAAAGGAA
GAGTATGCGCTCACGCAACTGGTCCAGAACCTTGACCGAACGCAGCGGTGGTAACGGCGCAGTGGCGGTT
TTCATGGCTTGTTATGACTGTTTTTTTTTGGGGTACAGTCTATGCCTCGGGCATCCAAGCAGCAAGCGCG
TTACGCCGTGGGTCGATGTTTGATGTTATGGAGCAGCAACGATGTTACGCAGCAGGGCAGTCGCCCTAAA
ACAAAGTTAAACATCATGAGGGAAGCGGTGATCGCCGAAGTATCGACTCAACTATCAGAGGTAGTTGGCG
TCATCGAGCGCCATCTCGAACCGACGTTGCTGGCCGTACATTTGTACGGCTCCGCAGTGGATGGCGGCCT
GAAGCCACACAGCGATATTGATTTGCTGGTTACGGTGACCGTAAGGCTTGATGAAACAACGCGGCGAGCT
TTGATCAACGACCTTTTGGAAACTTCGGCTTCCCCTGGAGAGAGCGAGATTCTCCGCGCTGTAGAAGTCA
CCATTGTTGTGCACGACGACATCATTCCGTGGCGTTATCCAGCTAAGCGCGAACTGCAATTTGGAGAATG
GCAGCGCAATGACATTCTTGCAGGTATCTTCGAGCCAGCCACGATCGACATTGATCTGGCTATCTTGCTG
ACAAAAGCAAGAGAACATAGCGTTGCCTTGGTAGGTCCAGCGGCGGAGGAACTCTTTGATCCGGTTCCTG
AACAGGATCTATTTGAGGCGCTAAATGAAACCTTAACGCTATGGAACTCGCCGCCCGACTGGGCTGGCGA
TGAGCGAAATGTAGTGCTTACGTTGTCCCGCATTTGGTACAGCGCAGTAACCGGCAAAATCGCGCCGAAG
GATGTCGCTGCCGACTGGGCAATGGAGCGCCTGCCGGCCCAGTATCAGCCCGTCATACTTGAAGCTAGAC
AGGCTTATCTTGGACAAGAAGAAGATCGCTTGGCCTCGCGCGCAGATCAGTTGGAAGAATTTGTCCATTA
CGTAAAAGGCGAGATCACCAAGGTAGTCGGCAAATAACTGTCAGACCAAGTTTACTCATATATACTTTAG
ATTGATTTAAAACTTCATTTTTAATTTAAAAGGATCTAGGTGAAGATCCTTTTTGATAATCTCATGACCA
AAATCCCTTAACGTGAGTTTTCGTTCCACTGAGCGTCAGACCCCGTAGAAAAGATCAAAGGATCTTCTTG
AGATCCTTTTTTTCTGCGCGTAATCTGCTGCTTGCAAACAAAAAAACCACCGCTACCAGCGGTGGTTTGT
TTGCCGGATCAAGAGCTACCAACTCTTTTTCCGAAGGTAACTGGCTTCAGCAGAGCGCAGATACCAAATA
CTGTTCTTCTAGTGTAGCCGTAGTTAGGCCACCACTTCAAGAACTCTGTAGCACCGCCTACATACCTCGC
TCTGCTAATCCTGTTACCAGTGGCTGCTGCCAGTGGCGATAAGTCGTGTCTTACCGGGTTGGACTCAAGA
CGATAGTTACCGGATAAGGCGCAGCGGTCGGGCTGAACGGGGGGTTCGTGCACACAGCCCAGCTTGGAGC
GAACGACCTACACCGAACTGAGATACCTACAGCGTGAGCTATGAGAAAGCGCCACGCTTCCCGAAGGGAG
AAAGGCGGACAGGTATCCGGTAAGCGGCAGGGTCGGAACAGGAGAGCGCACGAGGGAGCTTCCAGGGGGA
AACGCCTGGTATCTTTATAGTCCTGTCGGGTTTCGCCACCTCTGACTTGAGCGTCGATTTTTGTGATGCT
CGTCAGGGGGGCGGAGCCTATGGAAAAACGCCAGCAACGCGGCCTTTTTACGGTTCCTGGCCTTTTGCTG
GCCTTTTGCTCACATGTTCTTTCCTGCGTTATCCCCTGATTCTGTGGATAACCGTATTACCGCCTTTGAG
TGAGCTGATACCGCTCGCCGCAGCCGAACGACCGAGCGCAGCGAGTCAGTGAGCGAGGAAGCGGAAGAGC
GCCCAATACGCAAACCGCCTCTCCCCGCGCGTTGGCCGATTCATTAATCACTCTGTGGTCTCAAATGCCT
CAATCCTGGGAAGAACTGGCCGCTGATAAGCGCGCCCGCCTCGCAAAAACCATCCCTGATGAATGGAAAG
TCCAGACGCTGCCTGCGGATGACAGCGTTATTGATTTCCCAAAGAAATCGGGGATCCTTTCAGAGGCCGA
ACTGAAGATCACAGAGGCCTCCGCTGCAGATCTTGTGTCCAAGCTGGCGGCCGGAGAGTTGACCTCGGTG
GAAGTTACGCTAGCATTCTGTAAACGGGCAGCAATCGCCCAGCAGTTAGTAGGGTCCCCTCTACCTCTCA
GGGAGATGTAACAACGCCACCTTATGGGACTATCAAGCTGACGCTGGCTTCTGTGCAGACAAACTGCGCC
CACGAGTTCTTCCCTGACGCCGCTCTCGCGCAGGCAAGGGAACTCGATGAATACTACGCAAAGCACAAGA
CACCCGTTGGTCCACTCCATGGCCTCCCCATCTCTCTCAAAGACCAGCTTCGAGTCAAGGTACACCGTTG
CCCCTAAGTCGTTAGATGTCCCTTTTTGTCAGCTAACATATGCCACCAGGGCTACGAAACATCAATGGGC
TACATCTCATGGCTAAACAAGTACGACGAAGGGGACTCGGTTCTGACAACCATGCTCCGCAAAGCCGGTG
CCGTTTTCTACGTCAAGACCTCTGTCCCGCAGACCCTGATGGTCTGCGAGACAGTCAACAACATCATCGG
GCGCACCGTCAACCCACGCAACAAGAACTGGTCGTGCGGCGGCAGTTCTGGTGGTGAGGGTGCGATCGTT
GGGATTCGTGGTGGCGTCATCGGTGTAGGAACGGATATCGGTGGCTCGATTCGAGTGCCGGCCGCGTTCA
ACTTCCTGTACGGTCTAAGGCCGAGTCATGGGCGGCTGCCGTATGCAAAGATGGCGAACAGCATGGAGGG
TCAGGAGACGGTGCACAGCGTTGTCGGGCCGATTACGCACTCTGTTGAGGGTGAGTCCTTCGCCTCTTCC
TTCTTTTCCTGCTCTATACCAGGCCTCCACTGTCCTCCTTTCTTGCTTTTTATACTATATACGAGACGGG
CAGTCACTGATGAAGTAATGTTAGACCTCCGCCTCTTCACCAAATCCGTCCTCGGTCAGGAGCCATGGAA
ATACGACTCCAAGGTCATCCCCATGCCCTGGCGCCAGTCCGAGTCGGACATTATTGCCTCCAAGATCAAG
AACGGCGGGCTCAATATCGGCTACTACAACTTCGACGGCAATGTCCTTCCACACCCTCCTATCCTGCGCG
GCGTGGAAACCACCGTCGCCGCACTCGCCAAAGCCGGTCATACCGTGACCCCGTGGACGCCATACAAGCA
CGATTTCGGCCACGATCTCATCTCCCATATCTACGCGGCTGACGGCAGCGCCGACGTAATGCGCGATATC
AGTGCATCCGGCGAGCCGGCGATTCCAAATATCAAAGACCTACTGAACCCGAACATCAAAGCTGTTAACA
TGAACGAGCTCTGGGACACGCATCTCCAGAAGTGGAATTACCAGATGGAGTACCTTGAGAAATGGCGGGA
GGCTGAAGAAAAGGCCGGGAAGGAACTGGACGCCATCATCGCGCCGATTACGCCTACCGCTGCGGTACGG
CATGACCAGTTCCGGTACTATGGGTATGCCTCTGTGATCAACCTGCTGGATTTCACGAGCGTGGTTGTTC
CGGTTACCTTTGCGGATAAGAACATCGATAAGAAGAATGAGAGTTTCAAGGCGGTTAGTGAGCTTGATGC
CCTCGTGCAGGAAGAGTATGATCCGGAGGCGTACCATGGGGCACCGGTTGCAGTGCAGGTTATCGGACGG
AGACTCAGTGAAGAGAGGACGTTGGCGATTGCAGAGGAAGTGGGGAAGTTGCTGGGAAATGTGGTGACTC
CATAGGCTTTGAGACCACGAA
